>Addgene plasmid #38049 | MSCV-N E3gp 19k | depositor partial sequence | sequence record 47927 | Tag and insert
ATGGACTACAAGGATGACGATGACAAGCTCGATGGAGGATACCCATACGATGTTCCAGATTACGCTGCTC
GAGGTTATCAAACAAGTTTGTACAAAAAAGTTGGCATGATTAGGTACATAATCCTAGGTTTACTCACCCT
TGCGTCAGCCCACGGTACCACCCAAAAGGTGGATTTTAAGGAGCCAGCCTGTAATGTTACATTCGCAGCT
GAAGCTAATGAGTGCACCACTCTTATAAAATGCACCACAGAACATGAAAAGCTGCTTATTCGCCACAAAA
ACAAAATTGGCAAGTATGCTGTTTATGCTATTTGGCAGCCAGGTGACACTACAGAGTATAATGTTACAGT
TTTCCAGGGTAAAAGTCATAAAACTTTTATGTATACTTTTCCATTTTATGAAATGTGCGACATTACCATG
TACATGAGCAAACAGTATAAGTTGTGGCCCCCACAAAATTGTGTGGAAAACACTGGCACTTTCTGCTGCA
CTGCTATGCTAATTACAGTGCTCGCTTTGGTCTGTACCCTACTCTATATTAAATACAAAAGCAGACGCAG
CTTTATTGAGGAAAAGAAAATGCCTTCAACTTTCTTGTACAAAGTGGTTCGATAACGAATTCCGCCCC
