>Addgene plasmid #38049 | MSCV-N E3gp 19k | addgene partial sequence | sequence record 50771 | pLXSN-5
CTCACTCCTTCTCTAGGCGCCGGAATTAGATCTGCCACCATGGACTACAAGGATGACGATGACAAGCTCG
ATGGAGGATACCCATACGATGTTCCAGATTACGCTGCTCGAGGTTATCAAACAAGTTTGTACAAAAAAGT
TGGCATGATTAGGTACATAATCCTAGGTTTACTCACCCTTGCGTCAGCCCACGGTACCACCCAAAAGGTG
GATTTTAAGGAGCCAGCCTGTAATGTTACATTCGCAGCTGAAGCTAATGAGTGCACCACTCTTATAAAAT
GCACCACAGAACATGAAAAGCTGCTTATTCGCCACAAAAACAAAATTGGCAAGTATGCTGTTTATGCTAT
TTGGCAGCCAGGTGACACTACAGAGTATAATGTTACAGTTTTCCAGGGTAAAAGTCATAAAACTTTTATG
TATACTTTTCCATTTTATGAAATGTGCGACATTACCATGTACATGAGCAAACAGTATAAGTTGTGGCCCC
CACAAAATTGTGTGGAAAACACTGGCACTTTCTGCTGCACTGCTATGCTAATTACAGTGCTCGCTTTGGT
CTGTACCCTACTCTATATTAAATACAAAAGCAGACGCAGCTTTATTGAGGAAAAGAAAATGCCTTCAACT
TTCTTGTACAAAGTGGTTCGATAACGAATTCCGCCCCCCCCCC
