[The description below was written by a language model from this plasmid's Addgene catalogue record.]
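Description:
MSCV-N E3gp 19k is a murine stem cell virus (MSCV)-based retroviral vector for expressing an epitope-tagged adenoviral protein in mammalian cells. It is built on the MSCV-N FLAGHA backbone and is propagated in E. coli as a low-copy plasmid under ampicillin selection. Puromycin resistance allows selection of transduced or transfected mammalian cells. As a retroviral vector it is intended to be packaged into virus particles, so that the expression cassette integrates stably into target cell genomes. The record contains no feature table, so the LTRs, packaging signal and origin of replication are not itemised.

The insert is the roughly 480 bp open reading frame for E3 gp19K from human adenovirus 5. This is an E3-region glycoprotein generally known for retaining MHC class I molecules in the endoplasmic reticulum, which helps infected cells evade immune recognition. The ORF was introduced by Gateway recombination downstream of backbone-encoded FLAG and HA tags, giving an N-terminally double-tagged protein suited to tandem affinity purification and immunodetection. The depositor notes that the Gateway reaction left vector-derived nucleotides in frame at the 3' end of the insert, which adds a short stretch of extra residues to the C-terminus of the translated protein.

The promoter field reads "PKG", which probably means the PGK promoter. In MSCV designs PGK usually drives the puromycin marker while the LTR drives the insert, but the record does not settle this. The listed total size is smaller than the backbone size, consistent with the insert replacing a larger Gateway cassette. The plasmid belongs to a collection of tumour virus ORFs used to map systematic perturbations of host protein networks.
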