Addgene plasmid #38049: MSCV-N E3gp 19k
Depositing lab: Karl Munger. Depositing organization: Brigham and Women's Hospital. Publication: Interpreting cancer genomes using systematic host network perturbations by tumour virus proteins. Rozenblatt-Rosen O, Deo RC, Padi M, Adelmant G, Calderwood MA, Rolland T, Grace M, Dricot A, Askenazi M, Tavares M, Pevzner SJ, Abderazzaq F, Byrdsong D, Carvunis AR, Chen AA, Cheng J, Correll M, Duarte M, Fan C, Feltkamp MC, Ficarro SB, Franchi R, Garg BK, Gulbahce N, Hao T, Holthaus AM, James R, Korkhin A, Litovchick L, Mar JC, Pak TR, Rabello S, Rubio R, Shen Y, Singh S, Spangle JM, Tasan M, Wanamaker S, Webber JT, Roecklein-Canfield J, Johannsen E, Barabasi AL, Beroukhim R, Kieff E, Cusick ME, Hill DE, Munger K, Marto JA, Quackenbush J, Roth FP, DeCaprio JA, Vidal M. Nature. 2012 Jul 26;487(7408):491-5. 10.1038/nature11288 PubMed 22810586.
Backbone
  Vector backbone: MSCV-N FLAGHA
  Backbone size w/o insert (bp): 8162
  Total vector size (bp): 7142
  Vector type: Mammalian Expression, Retroviral
  Selectable markers: Puromycin
Growth in bacteria
  Bacterial resistance: Ampicillin, 100 μg/mL
  Growth temperature: 37°C
  Growth strain: DH5alpha
  Copy number: Low Copy
Gene/Insert
  Gene/Insert name: E3 gp19K
  Species: Human adenovirus 5
  Insert size (bp): 480
  Promoter: PKG
  Tag / fusion protein: Flag (N terminal on backbone); HA (N terminal on backbone)
  Cloning method: Gateway Cloning
  Sequencing primers: 5′ LXSN 5'; 3′ MSCV-N seq. rev
Resource information
  A portion of this plasmid was derived from a plasmid made by: M. Vidal lab
Terms and licenses: Academic/Nonprofit Terms; Industry Terms: Not Available to Industry
Depositor comments: Note that the Gateway cloning reaction has left several vector-based nucleotides in frame with the 3' end of the insert, adding several amino acid residues [STFLYKVVR] fused to the C-terminus of translated protein.
How to cite: MSCV-N E3gp 19k was a gift from Karl Munger (Addgene plasmid # 38049 ; http://n2t.net/addgene:38049 ; RRID:Addgene_38049)
